Addgene plasmid #197679: vYM011_phiC31-nTRE-pEF1s(low)-H2b-Citrine
Purpose: "pEF1s(low)" reporter plasmid
Depositing lab: Michael Elowitz. Depositing organization: California Institute of Technology. Publication: Tuning Methylation-Dependent Silencing Dynamics by Synthetic Modulation of CpG Density. Ma Y, Budde MW, Zhu J, Elowitz MB. ACS Synth Biol. 2023 Aug 12. doi: 10.1021/acssynbio.3c00078. PubMed 37572041.
Backbone
  Vector backbone: PhiC31
  Backbone size w/o insert (bp): 4300
  Total vector size (bp): 6200
  Vector type: Mammalian Expression, Synthetic Biology
  Selectable markers: Neomycin (select with G418)
Growth in bacteria
  Bacterial resistance: Ampicillin, 100 μg/mL
  Growth temperature: 37°C
  Growth strain: DH5alpha
  Copy number: High Copy
Gene/Insert
  Gene/Insert name: pEF1s-H2B-Citrine
  Species: Synthetic
  Insert size (bp): 1900
Terms and licenses: Academic/Nonprofit Terms; Industry Terms: Not Available to Industry
Depositor comments: Please visit https://doi.org/10.1101/2023.05.30.542205 for bioRxiv preprint.
How to cite: vYM011_phiC31-nTRE-pEF1s(low)-H2b-Citrine was a gift from Michael Elowitz (Addgene plasmid # 197679 ; http://n2t.net/addgene:197679 ; RRID:Addgene_197679)
