[The description below was written by a language model from this plasmid's Addgene catalogue record and pLannotate feature annotations shown in this document.]
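Description:
vYM011_phiC31-nTRE-pEF1s(low)-H2b-Citrine is a roughly 6.2 kb mammalian reporter plasmid built on a φC31 integrase backbone and described as the "pEF1s(low)" reporter. It is maintained in E. coli through a high-copy ColE1/pUC-type origin and the β-lactamase (AmpR) gene with its own promoter. For mammalian work it carries a φC31 attB site, which allows integrase-mediated, site-specific insertion into a matching att landing site. The attB site lies downstream of tandem SV40 polyadenylation signals and just upstream of a NeoR/KanR coding sequence followed by a bGH poly(A) signal. No promoter is annotated directly in front of NeoR, so G418 resistance may depend on a promoter supplied at the integration site, although the record does not state this.

The payload is a synthetic insert of about 1.9 kb. An array of tet operator sequences, annotated as TRE fragments and corresponding to "nTRE" in the name, sits upstream of an EF-1α core promoter joined to a truncated HTLV-1 5' LTR segment, a compact composite promoter arrangement. This drives human histone H2B fused to the yellow fluorescent protein Citrine, giving a chromatin-bound nuclear signal that is easy to quantify in single cells, and the transcript ends in an SV40 small t intron fragment and SV40 poly(A) signal. The tetO sites provide docking points for TetR- or rTetR-fused effectors next to the promoter. Judging from the associated publication on tuning methylation-dependent silencing through CpG density, "low" probably denotes a low-CpG variant of the promoter, but the record does not say so explicitly. The construct most plausibly serves as an integrated reporter for following silencing dynamics.
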