Features (pLannotate 1.2.2; 29 found; start..end, strand, type, name):
     77..665     +  rep_origin     ori: high-copy-number ColE1/pMB1/pBR322/pUC origin of replication
    743..826     +  CDS            large T antigen (fragment): large T antigen from SV40 (simian virus 40)
    849..983     +  polyA_signal   SV40 poly(A) signal: SV40 polyadenylation signal
    980..1063    +  CDS            large T antigen (fragment): large T antigen from SV40 (simian virus 40)
   1086..1207    +  polyA_signal   SV40 poly(A) signal: SV40 polyadenylation signal
   1244..1313    +  protein_bind   attB: attB site for the φC31 integrase (Groth et al., 2000) phage φC31 integrase
   1502..1522    -  misc_feature   MCS (fragment): pBluescript multiple cloning site
   1579..2382    +  CDS            NeoR/KanR: aminoglycoside phosphotransferase from Tn5; aph(3')-II (or nptII); confers resistance to neomycin, kanamycin, and G418 (Geneticin®)
   2420..2531    +  polyA_signal   bGH poly(A) signal: bovine growth hormone polyadenylation signal
   2648..2669    +  promoter       SV40 promoter (fragment): SV40 enhancer and early promoter
   2710..2735    +  promoter       tight TRE promoter (fragment): Tet-responsive promoter PTight, consisting of seven tet operator sequences followed by the minimal CMV promoter
   2752..2771    +  promoter       tight TRE promoter (fragment): Tet-responsive promoter PTight, consisting of seven tet operator sequences followed by the minimal CMV promoter
   2789..2807    +  protein_bind   tet operator: tetO; bacterial operator O2 for the tetR and tetA genes tetracycline repressor TetR
   2825..2847    +  promoter       PLtetO-1 promoter (fragment): modified phage lambda PL promoter with tet operator sites (Lutz and Bujard, 1997)
   2860..2880    +  promoter       tight TRE promoter (fragment): Tet-responsive promoter PTight, consisting of seven tet operator sequences followed by the minimal CMV promoter
   2950..3161    +  promoter       EF-1α core promoter: core promoter for human elongation factor EF-1α
   3174..3442    +  LTR            5' LTR (truncated): truncated 5' long terminal repeat (LTR) from human T-cell leukemia virus (HTLV) type 1
   3486..3521    +  misc_feature   MCS (fragment): pBluescript multiple cloning site
   3528..3905    +  CDS            H2B: human histone H2B; HIST1H2BJ
   3904..3920    -  misc_feature   MCS (fragment): pUC18/19 multiple cloning site
   3930..4646    +  CDS            Citrine: Citrine is a basic (constitutively fluorescent) yellow fluorescent protein published in 2001, derived from Aequorea victoria. It has moderate acid sensitivity.
   4650..4676    +  misc_feature   MCS (fragment): pBluescript multiple cloning site
   4698..4716    -  promoter       T7 promoter: promoter for bacteriophage T7 RNA polymerase
   4726..4765    +  CDS            lacZα (fragment): LacZα fragment of β-galactosidase; lacZ fragment
   4775..4830    +  intron         small t intron (fragment): SV40 (simian virus 40) small t antigen intron
   4830..4967    +  CDS            large T antigen (fragment): large T antigen from SV40 (simian virus 40)
   4990..5111    +  polyA_signal   SV40 poly(A) signal: SV40 polyadenylation signal
   5137..5200    +  promoter       AmpR promoter: bla
   5201..6061    +  CDS            AmpR: β-lactamase; bla; confers resistance to ampicillin, carbenicillin, and related antibiotics
>Addgene plasmid #197679 | vYM011_phiC31-nTRE-pEF1s(low)-H2b-Citrine | addgene full sequence | sequence record 386601 | Addgene NGS Result
TCATGACCAAAATCCCTTAACGTGAGTTTTCGTTCCACTGAGCGTCAGACCCCGTAGAAAAGATCAAAGG
ATCTTCTTGAGATCCTTTTTTTCTGCGCGTAATCTGCTGCTTGCAAACAAAAAAACCACCGCTACCAGCG
GTGGTTTGTTTGCCGGATCAAGAGCTACCAACTCTTTTTCCGAAGGTAACTGGCTTCAGCAGAGCGCAGA
TACCAAATACTGTTCTTCTAGTGTAGCCGTAGTTAGGCCACCACTTCAAGAACTCTGTAGCACCGCCTAC
ATACCTCGCTCTGCTAATCCTGTTACCAGTGGCTGCTGCCAGTGGCGATAAGTCGTGTCTTACCGGGTTG
GACTCAAGACGATAGTTACCGGATAAGGCGCAGCGGTCGGGCTGAACGGGGGGTTCGTGCACACAGCCCA
GCTTGGAGCGAACGACCTACACCGAACTGAGATACCTACAGCGTGAGCTATGAGAAAGCGCCACGCTTCC
CGAAGGGAGAAAGGCGGACAGGTATCCGGTAAGCGGCAGGGTCGGAACAGGAGAGCGCACGAGGGAGCTT
CCAGGGGGAAACGCCTGGTATCTTTATAGTCCTGTCGGGTTTCGCCACCTCTGACTTGAGCGTCGATTTT
TGTGATGCTCGTCAGGGGGGCGGAGCCTATGGAAAAACGCCAGCAACGCGGCCTTTTTACGGTTCCTGGC
CTTTTGCTGGCCTTTTGCTCACATGTTCTTTCCTGCGGTACCGATCATAATCAGCCATACCACATTTGTA
GAGGTTTTACTTGCTTTAAAAAACCTCCCACACCTCCCCCTGAACCTGAAACATAAAATGAATGCAATTG
TTGTTGTTAACTTGTTTATTGCAGCTTATAATGGTTACAAATAAAGCAATAGCATCACAAATTTCACAAA
TAAAGCATTTTTTTCACTGCATTCTAGTTGTGGTTTGTCCAAACTCATCAATGTATCTTATCATGTCTGG
ATCATAATCAGCCATACCACATTTGTAGAGGTTTTACTTGCTTTAAAAAACCTCCCACACCTCCCCCTGA
ACCTGAAACATAAAATGAATGCAATTGTTGTTGTTAACTTGTTTATTGCAGCTTATAATGGTTACAAATA
AAGCAATAGCATCACAAATTTCACAAATAAAGCATTTTTTTCACTGCATTCTAGTTGTGGTTTGTCCAAA
CTCATCAATGTATCTTATCATGTCTGCTCGAGGTCGACGATGTAGGTCACGGTCTCGAAGCCGCGGTGCG
GGTGCCAGGGCGTGCCCTTGGGCTCCCCGGGCGCGTACTCCACCTCACCCATCTGGTCCATCATGATGAA
CGGGTCGAGGTGGCGGTAGTTGATCCCGGCGAACGCGCGGCGCACCGGGAAGCCCTCGCCCTCGAAACCG
CTGGGCGCGGTGGTCACGGTGAGCACGGGACGTGCGACGGCGTCGGCGGGTGCGGATACGCGGGGCAGCG
TCAGCGGGTTCTCGACGGTCACGGCGGGCATGTCGACGGTATCGATAAGCTTACGCGTGCTAGCGCATGC
AGATCTACTAGTCGGCCGGATAAAGATATCAACTCGAGATGGGATCGGCCATTGAACAAGATGGATTGCA
CGCAGGTTCTCCGGCCGCTTGGGTGGAGAGGCTATTCGGCTATGACTGGGCACAACAGACAATCGGCTGC
TCTGATGCCGCCGTGTTCCGGCTGTCAGCGCAGGGGCGCCCGGTTCTTTTTGTCAAGACCGACCTGTCCG
GTGCCCTGAATGAACTGCAGGACGAGGCAGCGCGGCTATCGTGGCTGGCCACGACGGGCGTTCCTTGCGC
AGCTGTGCTCGACGTTGTCACTGAAGCGGGAAGGGACTGGCTGCTATTGGGCGAAGTGCCGGGGCAGGAT
CTCCTGTCATCTCACCTTGCTCCTGCCGAGAAAGTATCCATCATGGCTGATGCAATGCGGCGGCTGCATA
CGCTTGATCCGGCTACCTGCCCATTCGACCACCAAGCGAAACATCGCATCGAGCGAGCACGTACTCGGAT
GGAAGCCGGTCTTGTCGATCAGGATGATCTGGACGAAGAGCATCAGGGGCTCGCGCCAGCCGAACTGTTC
GCCAGGCTCAAGGCGCGCATGCCCGACGGCGATGATCTCGTCGTGACCCATGGCGATGCCTGCTTGCCGA
ATATCATGGTGGAAAATGGCCGCTTTTCTGGATTCATCGACTGTGGCCGGCTGGGTGTGGCGGACCGCTA
TCAGGACATAGCGTTGGCTACCCGTGATATTGCTGAAGAGCTTGGCGGCGAATGGGCTGACCGCTTCCTC
GTGCTTTACGGTATCGCCGCTCCCGATTCGCAGCGCATCGCCTTCTATCGCCTTCTTGACGAGTTCTTCT
GAGGGGATCAATTCTCTAGAGCTCGCTGATCAGCCTCGACTGTGCCTTCTAGTTGCCAGCCATCTGTTGT
TTGCCCCTCCCCCGTGCCTTCCTTGACCCTGGAAGGTGCCACTCCCACTGTCCTTTCCTAATAAAATGAG
GAAATTGCATCGCATTGTCTGAGTAGGTGTCATTCTATTCTGGGGGGTGGGGTGGGGCAGGACAGCAAGG
GGGAGGATTGGGAAGAGAATAGCAGGCATGCTGGGGATGCGGTGGGCTCTATGGCTTCTGAGGCGGAAAG
AACCAGCTGGGGGCTAGCAAAGCCTAGGAACAGCTGCATATAGCACTGCAGTTTACTCCCTATCAGTGAT
AGAGAGTCAAAAGGCCATGCCCTCCCTATCAGTGATAGAGAGAGCAGACTCAAGGTGGTCCCTATCAGTG
ATAGAGAGATTGAGCAAGAGGGCCTCCCTATCAGTGATAGAGATTGATCCAGTCAGGGCCTCCCTATCAG
TGATAGAGAAGCTATGTGCAGGTAGGGCTGTACAGTGGGAATGCACGTAGGATCTGCCATTGCTCCAGTG
CCCTTCAGTGGGCAGAGAGCACATCACCCACAGTCCCCAAGAAGTTGGGGGGAGGGGTGGGCAATTGAAC
TGGTGCCTAGAGAAGGTGGCGCAGGGTAAACTGGGAAAGTGATGTCGTGTACTGGCTCCGCCTTTTTCCC
GAGGGTGGGGGAGAACCATATATAAGTGCAGTAGTCCCCCTGAACGTTCTTTTTTGCAACGGGTTTGCCG
CCAGAACACAGCTGAAGCTTTGAGGGGCTAGCATCTCTCCTTCACGCGCCCGCCGCCCTACCTGAGGCCG
CCATCCACACCGGTTGAGTTGCGTTCTGCCGCCTCCCGCCTGTGGTGCCTCCTGAACTGTGTCCGCCGTC
TAGGTAAGTTTAAAGCTCAGGTTGAGACCGGGCCTTTGTCCGGTGCTCCCTTGGAGCCTACCTAGACTCA
GCCGGCTCTCCACGCTTTGCCTGACCCTGCTTGCTCAACTCTACGTCTTTGTTTCGTTTTCTGTTCTGCG
CCGTTACAGATCCAAGCTGTGACCTGGGCCTACACCTGGCCGCTCTAGCCCGGGCGGATCCCCCGGGCTG
CAGGAATTCGATATCAAGCTTGCCACCATGCCAGAGCCAGCGAAGTCTGCTCCCGCCCCGAAAAAGGGCT
CCAAGAAGGCGGTGACTAAGGCGCAGAAGAAAGGCGGCAAGAAGCGCAAGCGCAGCCGCAAGGAGAGCTA
TTCCATCTATGTGTACAAGGTTCTGAAGCAGGTCCACCCTGACACCGGCATTTCGTCCAAGGCCATGGGC
ATCATGAATTCGTTTGTGAACGACATTTTCGAGCGCATCGCAGGTGAGGCTTCCCGCCTGGCGCATTACA
ACAAGCGCTCGACCATCACCTCCAGGGAGATCCAGACGGCCGTGCGCCTGCTGCTGCCTGGGGAGTTGGC
CAAGCACGCCGTGTCCGAGGGTACTAAGGCCATCACCAAGTACACCAGCGCTAAGGATCCCCGGGTACCG
GTCGCCACCATGGTGAGCAAGGGCGAGGAGCTGTTCACCGGGGTGGTGCCCATCCTGGTCGAGCTGGACG
GCGACGTAAACGGCCACAAGTTCAGCGTGTCCGGCGAGGGCGAGGGCGATGCCACCTACGGCAAGCTGAC
CCTGAAGTTCATCTGCACCACCGGCAAGCTGCCCGTGCCCTGGCCCACCCTCGTGACCACCTTCGGCTAC
GGCCTGATGTGCTTCGCCCGCTACCCCGACCACATGAAGCAGCACGACTTCTTCAAGTCCGCCATGCCCG
AAGGCTACGTCCAGGAGCGCACCATCTTCTTCAAGGACGACGGCAACTACAAGACCCGCGCCGAGGTGAA
GTTCGAGGGCGACACCCTGGTGAACCGCATCGAGCTGAAGGGCATCGACTTCAAGGAGGACGGCAACATC
CTGGGGCACAAGCTGGAGTACAACTACAACAGCCACAACGTCTATATCATGGCCGACAAGCAGAAGAACG
GCATCAAGGTGAACTTCAAGATCCGCCACAACATCGAGGACGGCAGCGTGCAGCTCGCCGACCACTACCA
GCAGAACACCCCCATCGGCGACGGCCCCGTGCTGCTGCCCGACAACCACTACCTGAGCTACCAGTCCGCC
CTGAGCAAAGACCCCAACGAGAAGCGCGATCACATGGTCCTGCTGGAGTTCGTGACCGCCGCCGGGATCA
CTCTCGGCATGGACGAGCTGTACAAGTAGGTCGACCTCGAGGGGGGGCCCGGTACCAGGTAAGTGTACCC
AATTCGCCCTATAGTGAGTCGTATTACAATTCACTCGATCGCCCTTCCCAACAGTTGCGCAGCCTGAATG
GCGAATGGAGATCCAATTTTTAAGTGTATAATGTGTTAAACTACTGATTCTAATTGTTTGTGTATTTTAG
ATTCACAGTCCCAAGGCTCATTTCAGGCCCCTCAGTCCTCACAGTCTGTTCATGATCATAATCAGCCATA
CCACATTTGTAGAGGTTTTACTTGCTTTAAAAAACCTCCCACACCTCCCCCTGAACCTGAAACATAAAAT
GAATGCAATTGTTGTTGTTAACTTGTTTATTGCAGCTTATAATGGTTACAAATAAAGCAATAGCATCACA
AATTTCACAAATAAAGCATTTTTTTCACTGCATTCTAGTTGTGGTTTGTCCAAACTCATCAATGTATCTT
AACGCGTAAATTGTAAGCGTCTCAAATATGTATCCGCTCATGAGACAATAACCCTGATAAATGCTTCAAT
AATATTGAAAAAGGAAGAGTATGAGTATTCAACATTTCCGTGTCGCCCTTATTCCCTTTTTTGCGGCATT
TTGCCTTCCTGTTTTTGCTCACCCAGAAACGCTGGTGAAAGTAAAAGATGCTGAAGATCAGTTGGGTGCA
CGAGTGGGTTACATCGAACTGGATCTCAACAGCGGTAAGATCCTTGAGAGTTTTCGCCCCGAAGAACGTT
TTCCAATGATGAGCACTTTTAAAGTTCTGCTATGTGGCGCGGTATTATCCCGTATTGACGCCGGGCAAGA
GCAACTCGGTCGCCGCATACACTATTCTCAGAATGACTTGGTTGAGTACTCACCAGTCACAGAAAAGCAT
CTTACGGATGGCATGACAGTAAGAGAATTATGCAGTGCTGCCATAACCATGAGTGATAACACTGCGGCCA
ACTTACTTCTGACAACGATCGGAGGACCGAAGGAGCTAACCGCTTTTTTGCACAACATGGGGGATCATGT
AACTCGCCTTGATCGTTGGGAACCGGAGCTGAATGAAGCCATACCAAACGACGAGCGTGACACCACGATG
CCTGTAGCAATGGCAACAACGTTGCGCAAACTATTAACTGGCGAACTACTTACTCTAGCTTCCCGGCAAC
AATTAATAGACTGGATGGAGGCGGATAAAGTTGCAGGACCACTTCTGCGCTCGGCCCTTCCGGCTGGCTG
GTTTATTGCTGATAAATCTGGAGCCGGTGAGCGTGGGTCTCGCGGTATCATTGCAGCACTGGGGCCAGAT
GGTAAGCCCTCCCGTATCGTAGTTATCTACACGACGGGGAGTCAGGCAACTATGGATGAACGAAATAGAC
AGATCGCTGAGATAGGTGCCTCACTGATTAAGCATTGGTAACTGTCAGACCAAGTTTACTCATATATACT
TTAGATTGATTTAAAACTTCATTTTTAATTTAAAAGGATCTAGGTGAAGATCCTTTTTGATAATC
